>Addgene plasmid #231420 | pSEVA47_Helper | addgene full sequence | sequence record 461750 | Addgene NGS Result
AACGCTACTACT
[191 nt withheld, positions 13-203]
G
[80 nt withheld, positions 205-284]
CTCTAATCCTGACCTGTTGGAGTTTGCTTCCGGTCTGGTTCGCTTTGAA
[62 nt withheld, positions 334-395]
CCGCTTTGCTTCTGACTATAATAGTCAGGGTAAAGACCTG
[116 nt withheld, positions 436-551]
TATTACCCCCTCTGGCAAAACTTCTTTTGCAAAAGCCTCTCGCTATTTTGGTTTTTATCGTCGTCTGGTA
AACGAGGGTTATGATAGTGTTGCTCTTACT
[44 nt withheld, positions 652-695]
ATGTGGTATTCCTAAATCTCAACTGATGAATCTTTCT
[50 nt withheld, positions 733-782]
T
[57 nt withheld, positions 784-840]
C
[33 nt withheld, positions 842-874]
CCAATTTACTACT
[83 nt withheld, positions 888-970]
TCTTGTCAAGATTACTCTTGATGAAGGTCAGCCAGCCTATGCGCCTGGTCTGTACACCGTTCATCTGTCC
TCTTTCAAAGTTGGTCAGTTCGGTTCC
[249 nt withheld, positions 1068-1316]
CCCTCAAAGCCTCTGTAGCCGTTGCTACCCTCGTTCCG
[48 nt withheld, positions 1355-1402]
A
[261 nt withheld, positions 1404-1664]
C
[98 nt withheld, positions 1666-1763]
A
[305 nt withheld, positions 1765-2069]
G
[176 nt withheld, positions 2071-2246]
CCAATCGTCTGACCTGCCTCAACCTCCTGTC
[82 nt withheld, positions 2278-2359]
GCTCTGAGGGA
[161 nt withheld, positions 2371-2531]
T
[41 nt withheld, positions 2533-2573]
T
[62 nt withheld, positions 2575-2636]
A
[35 nt withheld, positions 2638-2672]
CCTCCCTCAATCGGTTGAATGTCGCCCTTTTGTCTTTGGCGCTGGTAAACCATATGAA
[86 nt withheld, positions 2731-2816]
T
[121 nt withheld, positions 2818-2938]
T
[104 nt withheld, positions 2940-3043]
TCAATTACCCTCTGACTTTGTTCAGGGT
[56 nt withheld, positions 3072-3127]
A
[258 nt withheld, positions 3129-3386]
ATCTGATTTGCTTGCTATTGGGCGCGGTAATGATTCCTACGATGAAAATAAAAACGGCTTGCTTGTTCTC
GATGAGTGCGGTACTTGGTTTAATACCCGTTCTTGGAATGAT
[32 nt withheld, positions 3499-3530]
ACATGCTCGTAAATTAGGATGGGATATTATTTTTCTTGTTCAGGAC
[44 nt withheld, positions 3577-3620]
TGTTGTTTATTGTCGTCGTCTGGACAGAATTACTTTACCTTTTGTCGGTACTTTATATTCTCTTATTACT
GGCTCGAAAATGCCTCTGCCTAAATTACATGTTGGCGTTGTTAAATATGGC
[53 nt withheld, positions 3742-3794]
GTATAACGCATATGATACTAAACAGGCTTTTTCTAGTAATTATGATTCCGGTGTTTATTCTTATTTAACG
[107 nt withheld, positions 3865-3971]
T
[197 nt withheld, positions 3973-4169]
ACTCACATATATTGATTTATGTACTGTTTCC
[84 nt withheld, positions 4201-4284]
G
[35 nt withheld, positions 4286-4320]
TGTAACTTGGTATTCAAAGCAATCAGGCGAATCCGTTATTGTTTCTCCCGATGTAAAAGGTACTGTTACT
GTATATTCATCTGACGTTAAACCTGAAAATCTACGCAATTTCTTTATTTCTGTTTTACGTGCAAATAATT
TTGATATGGTAGGTTCTAACCCTTCCATTATTCAGAAGTATAATCCAAACAA
[35 nt withheld, positions 4513-4547]
A
[72 nt withheld, positions 4549-4620]
TTTTAAAATTAATAACGTTCGGGCAAAGGATTTAATACGAGTTGTCGAATTGTTTGTAAAGTCTAATACT
TCTAAATCCTCAAATGTATTATCTATTGACGGCTCTAATCTATTAGTTGTTAGTGCTCCTAAAGATATTT
TAGATAACCTTCCTCAATTCCTTTCA
[35 nt withheld, positions 4787-4821]
GGGTTTGATATTT
[32 nt withheld, positions 4835-4866]
ATTTGCTGCTGGCTCTCAGCGTGGCACTGTTGCAGGC
[41 nt withheld, positions 4904-4944]
TGGTGGTTCGTTCGGTATTTTTAAT
[68 nt withheld, positions 4970-5037]
A
[35 nt withheld, positions 5039-5073]
C
[38 nt withheld, positions 5075-5112]
G
[38 nt withheld, positions 5114-5151]
GATTGAGCGTCAAAATGTAGGTATTTCCATGAGCGTTTTTCCT
[38 nt withheld, positions 5195-5232]
C
[68 nt withheld, positions 5234-5301]
T
[217 nt withheld, positions 5303-5519]
CATGCAAGCTTGCGGCCGCGTCGTGACTGGGAAAACCCTGGCGACTAGTCTTGGACTCCTGTTGATAGAT
CCAGTAATGACCTCAGAACTCCATCTGGATTTGTTCAGAACGCTCGGTTGCCGCCGGGCGTTTTTTATTG
GTGAGAATCCAGGGGTCCCCAATAATTACGATTTACGTATTTAAATGAACCTTGACCGAACGCAGCGGTG
GTAACGGCGCAGTGGCGGTTTTCATGGCTTGTTATGACTGTTTTTTTGGGGTACAGTCTATGCCTCGGGC
ATCCAAGCAGCAAGCGCGTTACGCCGTGGGTCGATGTTTGATGTTATGGAGCAGCAACGATGTTACGCAG
CAGGGCAGTCGCCCTAAAACAAAGTTAAACATCATGAGGGAAGCGGTGATCGCCGAAGTATCGACTCAAC
TATCAGAGGTAGTTGGCGTCATCGAGCGCCATCTCGAACCGACGTTGCTGGCCGTACATTTGTACGGCTC
CGCAGTGGATGGCGGCCTGAAGCCACACAGTGATATTGATTTGCTGGTTACGGTGACCGTAAGGCTTGAT
GAAACAACGCGGCGAGCTTTGATCAACGACCTTTTGGAAACTTCGGCTTCCCCTGGAGAGAGCGAGATTC
TCCGCGCTGTAGAAGTCACCATTGTTGTGCACGACGACATCATTCCGTGGCGTTATCCAGCTAAGCGCGA
ACTGCAATTTGGAGAATGGCAGCGCAATGACATTCTTGCAGGTATCTTCGAGCCAGCCACGATCGACATT
GATCTGGCTATCTTGCTGACAAAAGCAAGAGAACATAGCGTTGCCTTGGTAGGTCCAGCGGCGGAGGAAC
TCTTTGATCCGGTTCCTGAACAGGATCTATTTGAGGCGCTAAATGAAACCTTAACGCTATGGAACTCGCC
GCCCGACTGGGCTGGCGATGAGCGAAATGTAGTGCTTACGTTGTCCCGCATTTGGTACAGCGCAGTAACC
GGCAAAATCGCGCCGAAGGATGTCGCTGCCGACTGGGCAATGGAGCGCCTGCCGGCCCAGTATCAGCCCG
TCATACTTGAAGCTAGACAGGCTTATCTTGGACAAGAAGAAGATCGCTTGGCCTCGCGCGCAGATCAGTT
GGAAGAATTTGTCCACTACGTGAAAGGCGAGATCACCAAGGTAGTCGGCAAATAAGACAATTGTCCTTTT
CCGCTGCATAACCCTGCTTCGGGGTCATTATAGCGATTTTTTCGGTATATCCATCCTTTTTCGCACGATA
TACAGGATTTTGCCAAAGGGTTCGTGTAGACTTTCCTTGGTGTATCCAACGGCGTCAGCCGGGCAGGATA
GGTGAAGTAGGCCCACCCGCGAGCGGGTGTTCCTTCTTCACTGTCCCTTATTCGCACCTGGCGGTGCTCA
ACGGGAATCCTGCTCTGCGAGGCTGGCCGTAGGCCGGCCTGGTGAACAGCTTTGAATGCACCAAAAACTC
GTAAAAGCTCTGATGTATCTATCTTTTTTACACCGTTTTCATCTGTGCATATGGACAGTTTTCCCTTTGA
TATGTAACGGTGAACAGTTGTTCTACTTTTGTTTGTTAGTCTTGATGCTTCACTGATAGATACAAGAGCC
ATAAGAACCTCAGATCCTTCCGTATTTAGCCAGTATGTTCTCTAGTGTGGTTCGTTGTTTTTGCGTGAGC
CATGAGAACGAACCATTGAGATCATACTTACTTTGCATGTCACTCAAAAATTTTGCCTCAAAACTGGTGA
GCTGAATTTTTGCTGTTAAAGCATCGTGTAGTGTTTTTCTTAGTCCGTTATGTAGGTAGGAATCTGATGT
AATGGTTGTTGGTATTTTGTCACCATTCATTTTTATCTGGTTGTTCTCAAGTTCGGTTACGAGATCCATT
TGTCTATCTAGTTCAACTTGGAAAATCAACGTATCAGTCGGGCGGCCTCGCTTATCAACCACCAATTTCA
TATTGCTGTAAGTGTTTAAATCTTTACTTATTGGTTTCAAAACCCATTGGTTAAGCCTTTTAAACTCATG
GTAGTTATTTTCAAGCATTAACATGAACTTAAATTCATCAAGGCTAATCTCTATATTTGCCTTGTGAGTT
TTCTTTTGTGTTAGTTCTTTTAATAACCACTCATAAATCCTCATAGAGTATTTGTTTTCAAAAGACTTAA
CATGTTCCAGATTATATTTTATGAATTTTTTTAACTGGAAAAGATAAGGCAATATCTCTTCACTAAAAAC
TAATTCTAATTTTTCGCTTGAGAACTTGGCATAGTTTGTCCACTGGAAGATCTTAAAGCCTTTAACCAAA
GGATTCCTGATTTCCACAGTTCTCGTCATCAGCTCTCTGGTTGCTTTAGCTAATACACCATAAGCATTTT
CCCTACTGATGTTCATCATCTGAGCGTATTGGTTATAAGTGAACGATACCGTCCGTTCTTTCCTTGTAGG
GTTTTCAATCGTGGGGTTGAGTAGTGCCACACAGCATAAAATTAGCTTGGTTTCATGCTCCGTTAAGTCA
TAGCGACTAATCGCTAGTTCATTTGCTTTGAAAACAACTAATTCAGACATACATCTCAATTGGTCTAGGT
GATTTTAATCACTATACCAATTGAGATGGGCTAGTCAATGATAATTACTAGTCCTTTTCCTTTGAGTTGT
GGGTATCTGTAAATTCTGCTAGACCTTTGCTGGAAAACTTGTAAATTCTGCTAGACCCTCTGTAAATTCC
GCTAGACCTTTGTGTGTTTTTTTTGTTTATATTCAAGTGGTTATAATTTATAGAATAAAGAAAGAATAAA
AAAAGATAAAAAGAATAGATCCCAGCCCTGTGTATAACTCACTACTTTAGTCAGTTCCGCAGTATTACAA
AAGGATGTCGCAAACGCTGTTTGCTCCTCTACAAAACAGACCTGGCGCGCCCAGCTGTCTAGGGCGGCGG
ATTTGTCCTACTCAGGAGAGCGTTCACCGACAAACAACAGATAAAACGAAAGGCCCAGTCTTTCGACTGA
GCCTTTCGTTTTATTTGATGCCTTTAATTAAAGCGGATAACAATTTCACACAGGAGGCCGCCTAGGCCTA
TTGGTTAAAAAATGAGCTGATTTAACAAAAATTTAACGCGAATTTTAACAAAAT
[37 nt withheld, positions 8654-8690]
T
[100 nt withheld, positions 8692-8791]
CTCAGGC
[89 nt withheld, positions 8799-8887]
T
[32 nt withheld, positions 8889-8920]
TTTTGAATCTTTACCTACACATTACTCA
[44 nt withheld, positions 8949-8992]
TTGCGTTGAAATAAAGGCTTCTCCC
[83 nt withheld, positions 9018-9100]
TTCTTTGCCTTGCCTGTATGATTTATTGGATGTT
Features (pLannotate 1.2.2; 20 found; start..end, strand, type, name):
    496..831     +  CDS            M13 gene X (sequence partly withheld): pX; X; replication
    843..1106    +  CDS            M13 gene V (sequence partly withheld): pV; V; replication
   1108..1209    +  CDS            M13 gene VII (sequence withheld): pVII; VII; minor coat protein
   1206..1301    +  CDS            IX (sequence withheld): G9P_BPM13 - Experimental evidence at protein level: Swiss-Prot protein existence level 1. May initiate with G7P the virion concomitant assembly-budding process, by interacting with the packaging signal of the viral genome. The assembly-budding takes place at the host inner membrane. In turn, G7P and G9P are present at the end of the filamentous virion that emerges first from the bacterial host. From Enterobacteria phage M13 (Bacteriophage M13).
   1301..1522    +  CDS            M13 gene VIII (sequence partly withheld): pVIII; VIII; major coat protein
   1526..1574    +  terminator     fd terminator (sequence withheld): central terminator from bacteriophage fd (Otsuka and Kunisawa, 1982)
   1579..2853    +  CDS            M13 gene III (sequence partly withheld): pIII; III; minor coat protein
   2856..3194    +  CDS            M13 gene VI (sequence partly withheld): pVI; VI; minor coat protein
   3196..4242    +  CDS            M13 gene I (sequence partly withheld): pI; I; phage assembly
   4220..5500    +  CDS            M13 gene IV (sequence partly withheld): pIV; IV; phage assembly
   5538..5562    +  CDS            lacZα (fragment): LacZα fragment of β-galactosidase; lacZ fragment
   5573..5667    +  terminator     lambda t0 terminator: transcription terminator from phage lambda
   5840..5896    +  CDS            GmR (fragment): gentamycin acetyltransferase; aacC1; confers resistance to gentamycin
   5903..6694    +  CDS            SmR: aminoglycoside adenylyltransferase (Murphy, 1985); aadA; confers resistance to spectinomycin and streptomycin
   6840..6948    +  oriT           oriT: incP origin of transfer
   7139..8089    -  CDS            Rep101: RepA protein needed for replication with the pSC101 origin; rep101
   8137..8359    -  rep_origin     pSC101 ori: low-copy replication origin that requires the Rep101 protein
   8460..8546    -  terminator     rrnB T1 terminator: Escherichia coli rrnB; transcription terminator T1 from the E. coli rrnB gene
   8594..8728    +  rep_origin     M13 ori (fragment) (sequence partly withheld): M13 bacteriophage origin of replication; arrow indicates direction of (+) strand synthesis
   8733..9134    +  CDS            M13 gene II (fragment) (sequence partly withheld): pII; II; replication
