[The description below was written by a language model from this plasmid's Addgene catalogue record and pLannotate feature annotations shown in this document.]
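Description:
pSEVA47_Helper is a low-copy bacterial helper plasmid that supplies the bacteriophage M13 gene set in trans for phagemid packaging in E. coli. The catalogue lists the backbone as pSEVA471, a modular SEVA-format synthetic biology vector, although the purpose statement mentions pSEVA631. The annotated sequence agrees with the former, showing a pSC101 origin with its Rep101 (RepA) initiator protein, which explains the low copy number, and an aadA (SmR) marker conferring spectinomycin/streptomycin resistance. Only a short gentamicin-resistance fragment is detected just upstream of the marker. The backbone also carries an incP oriT, which allows conjugative mobilisation when transfer functions are provided, and the lambda t0 and rrnB T1 terminators that flank the SEVA cargo position.

The cargo is recorded as gp1–gp11 of M13. The feature table shows the genes in their native phage order: X and V (replication and single-strand DNA binding), VII, IX and VIII (minor and major coat proteins), the central fd terminator, III and VI (minor coat proteins), and I and IV (assembly and secretion). Gene II is annotated only as a fragment at the end of the linearised record and probably continues across the numbering origin. Gene XI, which lies within gene I, is not separately annotated. No heterologous promoter is detected, so expression presumably relies on native phage signals.

The depositor states that the plasmid lacks an M13 packaging signal, though a fragment of the M13 origin is annotated. Cells carrying it should therefore produce phage proteins that package a co-resident phagemid bearing a packaging signal rather than the helper itself. The associated work used it in phage-mediated cell-to-cell DNA messaging for genetically encoded in vivo computing.
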