Addgene plasmid #231420: pSEVA47_Helper
Purpose: M13 helper genes cloned into the pSEVA631 vector. This plasmid does not carry an M13 packaging signal. (This plasmid is a gift of the Jaramillo Lab, where it is called PAJ296.)
Depositing lab: Alfonso Jaramillo. Depositing organization: University of Warwick. Publication: Development of a genetically-encoded in vivo computing platform to play the game of Tic-Tac-Toe. Kushwaha M, Singh V, Jaramillo A. Zenodo (2017) Conference: SB7.0: The Seventh International Meeting on Synthetic Biology. 10.5281/zenodo.14580985.
Backbone
  Vector backbone: pSEVA471
  Vector type: Synthetic Biology
Growth in bacteria
  Bacterial resistance: Spectinomycin, 50 μg/mL
  Growth temperature: 37°C
  Growth strain: DH5alpha
  Copy number: Low Copy
Gene/Insert
  Gene/Insert name: gp1-gp11
  Species: Bacteriophage M13
Terms and licenses: Academic/Nonprofit Terms; Industry Terms: Not Available to Industry
Depositor comments: Please also refer to Pujar et al. 2024 Nucleic Acids Res. (https://doi.org/10.1093/nar/gkae1256, and see https://doi.org/10.1101/2024.09.02.610857 for bioRxiv preprint) for additional work using this plasmid.
How to cite: pSEVA47_Helper was a gift from Alfonso Jaramillo (Addgene plasmid # 231420 ; http://n2t.net/addgene:231420 ; RRID:Addgene_231420)
